Addgene plasmid #205337: pBad33_ISCvi2_reRNA
Purpose: Bacterial expression of ISCvi2 TnpB and its reRNA
Depositing lab: Haoyi Wang. Depositing organization: Institute of Zoology, Chinese Academy of Sciences. Publication: Evolutionary mining and functional characterization of TnpB nucleases identify efficient miniature genome editors. Xiang G, Li Y, Sun J, Huo Y, Cao S, Cao Y, Guo Y, Yang L, Cai Y, Zhang YE, Wang H. Nat Biotechnol. 2023 Jun 29. doi: 10.1038/s41587-023-01857-x. PubMed 37386294.
Backbone
  Vector backbone: pBAD
  Vector type: Bacterial Expression
Growth in bacteria
  Bacterial resistance: Chloramphenicol, 25 μg/mL
  Growth temperature: 37°C
  Growth strain: DH5alpha
  Copy number: Low Copy
Gene/Insert
  Gene/Insert name: ISCvi2 TnpB
  Species: Other
  Cloning method: Unknown
Terms and licenses: Academic/Nonprofit Terms; Industry Terms: Not Available to Industry
How to cite: pBad33_ISCvi2_reRNA was a gift from Haoyi Wang (Addgene plasmid # 205337 ; http://n2t.net/addgene:205337 ; RRID:Addgene_205337)
