[The description below was written by a language model from this plasmid's Addgene catalogue record and pLannotate feature annotations shown in this document.]
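Description:
pBad33_ISCvi2_reRNA is a low-copy bacterial expression plasmid of about 5.5 kb, built on a pBAD33-type backbone to co-express the ISCvi2 TnpB nuclease and its guide RNA (reRNA) in E. coli. It replicates from a p15A origin, which is compatible with ColE1-type plasmids and so allows a second plasmid to be maintained in the same cell. Selection is by chloramphenicol through a cat gene driven by its native promoter. The backbone also carries remnants typical of the pACYC184/pBAD33 lineage: truncated β-lactamase fragments with the AmpR promoter, an M13 phage origin, partial ColE1 and RSF origin matches, an IS1 fragment, and fragments of the tetracycline resistance gene and its promoter. None of these partial elements is expected to provide a functional marker, and chloramphenicol is the only resistance recorded.

The automated annotation does not label the TnpB coding sequence or the reRNA, so their exact positions are not stated. It does show two constitutive J23119 synthetic promoters, one at the start of the record and a second (SpeI variant, partial match) roughly 1.2 kb downstream, followed by the rrnB region with its 5S rRNA sequence and T1 and T2 terminators. This layout is consistent with one J23119 promoter driving the compact TnpB open reading frame and the other driving the reRNA, although the record does not confirm this assignment. No araC gene or araBAD promoter is annotated despite the pBAD name, which suggests constitutive rather than arabinose-inducible expression. The associated work concerns mining and characterizing TnpB nucleases as miniature genome editors, and this plasmid supplies the nuclease and guide RNA for bacterial expression in that context.
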