Features (pLannotate 1.2.2; 17 found; start..end, strand, type, name):
      6..39      +  promoter       J23119 promoter: bacterial promoter (Registry of Standard Biological Parts BBa J23119)
   1211..1240    +  promoter       J23119(SpeI) promoter (fragment): bacterial promoter (Registry of Standard Biological Parts BBa J23119) modified to end with an SpeI site
   1556..1671    +  ncRNA          5S rRNA: Accession: RF00001 - 5S ribosomal RNA
   1675..1761    +  terminator     rrnB T1 terminator: Escherichia coli rrnB; transcription terminator T1 from the E. coli rrnB gene
   1853..1880    +  terminator     rrnB T2 terminator: transcription terminator T2 from the E. coli rrnB gene
   1899..1990    +  promoter       AmpR promoter: bla
   1991..2110    +  CDS            AmpR (fragment): β-lactamase; bla; confers resistance to ampicillin, carbenicillin, and related antibiotics
   2111..2405    +  CDS            bla(M) (fragment): β-lactamase lacking the signal sequence; bla(M); allows cytosolic expression of β-lactamase
   2448..2828    +  rep_origin     M13 ori (sequence partly withheld): M13 bacteriophage origin of replication; arrow indicates direction of (+) strand synthesis
   3014..3247    +  rep_origin     ori (fragment): high-copy-number ColE1/pMB1/pBR322/pUC origin of replication
   3462..4118    -  CDS            cat: CAT_ECOLX - Experimental evidence at protein level: Swiss-Prot protein existence level 1. This enzyme is an effector of chloramphenicol resistance in bacteria. From Escherichia coli. This protein is used as a marker in many commonly used cloning vectors, such as pACYC184.
   4119..4221    -  promoter       cat promoter: promoter of the E. coli cat gene encoding chloramphenicol acetyltransferase
   4342..4485    +  mobile_element IS1 (fragment): prokaryotic transposable element IS1
   4604..4659    -  rep_origin     RSF ori (fragment): Plasmids containing the RSF 1030 origin of replication can be propagated in E. coli cells that contain additional plasmids with compatible origins.
   4747..5292    -  rep_origin     p15A ori: Plasmids containing the medium-copy-number p15A origin of replication can be propagated in E. coli cells that contain a second plasmid with the ColE1 origin.
   5329..5449    -  CDS            TcR (fragment): tetracycline efflux protein; tet; confers resistance to tetracycline
   5459..4       +  promoter       tet promoter (fragment) (across the origin): E. coli promoter for tetracycline efflux protein gene
>Addgene plasmid #205337 | pBad33_ISCvi2_reRNA | addgene full sequence | sequence record 410873 | Addgene NGS Result
CGATCTGACAGCTAGCTCAGTCCTAGGTATAATGCTAGCCCCGGGAAAAGATCTAAAGAGGAGAAAATGA
ATAAAGCAATCAAATACAGAGTGCATCCCACAACTGAACAATCTGTTATGTTTGCTAAGACCTTTGGCTG
TTGTCGTAAGGTCTATAATCTTATGCTTTCCGATAAAATTGACGGCTACAAAGCTACGGGCAAATTTCCT
ACTGTTACGCCTGCCAAATATAAGAACGATTATCCTTATCTTAGGGAAGTGGATAGTCTTGCTCTTGCCA
ATAAGCAAATGGACTTACAGGAAGCGTTCCGCAATACATTTAGCAAATCCCGCAAAAAGAAAAATGGTTT
TCCTAAATTCAAATCCGCAAAGCATAGCCGGAAGTCCTATACTACGAACAATCAACATGGGACAGTTGCC
ATTATAGACAACAAATATATCAAGCTTCCTAAGATTGGCAAAGTAAAAGCCGTCATCCATCGCATTCCTG
ATAGCGATTGGATTGTAAAATCAGCTACGGTATCACAGGAATCAGATGGCAAATATTATATTTCTGTTCT
CTTTGAGTTTGACAATGCCATAAATCTTTATGTAGCAGATAAGACCAATGCTATCGGATTAGATTATACT
TCTAATGGCTTGTATGTGGACAGTAACGGTAACGTAGGAACAAATCACAAATACTATCGTGAAAGCCATG
ACAAACTTGCCAAGGCACAACGTAGGCTGTCACGTATGCAAGGCTCTAAAAAGCATGAAATCAAATCCAA
CAATTATATAAAACAACTTCGCAAAGTGAATAAGATACATAGGTATATCGCTAATCAGCGTCTGGATAAC
CTGCATAAAATATCTACGAAGATAGCCAATTCGTATGATGTTGTTTGCGTGGAATCCTTAAACATGAGGT
CTATGGCAAATCATGGCTTCGGTAACGGCAAAGCTACTCTTGATAACGGTTATGGTATGTTCCTGTCTAT
GCTTGAATACAAGCTATCTGATAGGAATAAGTATCTTATCAAGGTAGATAAGTGGTTTCCGTCATCACAA
ATATGTCATTGTTGTGGAAAGATACATCCCGAGATGAAAAATCTCACAATTCGCACAATGAAATGTGATT
GTGGTCTTACGATGAATCGTGACCAGAATGCCGCTATCAATATCTTACGTGAGGGATTACGACTACTGAC
TAAAGTAGCCTGAGAGATCTTTGACAGCTAGCTCAGTCCTAGGTATAATAGAATGCCGCTATCAATATCT
TACGTGAGGGATTACGACTACTGACTAAAGTAGCCTAAAACTAAATATTACAGTAGGGATGGAATAGCCC
AAACTCATACGCCTGTGGACACTGTGTAAGACGAGCCGTTACGTATCATCGTAGCCAGCGCAGTAGTGGT
TGAAGCAGGAAGCTCGGTTACTTGTAACCGAGTAGTTCACGCTCGGAGATCATCATTGCGTTTTTTAAGC
TTGGCTGTTTTGGCGGATGAGAGAAGATTTTCAGCCTGATACAGATTAAATCAGAACGCAGAAGCGGTCT
GATAAAACAGAATTTGCCTGGCGGCAGTAGCGCGGTGGTCCCACCTGACCCCATGCCGAACTCAGAAGTG
AAACGCCGTAGCGCCGATGGTAGTGTGGGGTCTCCCCATGCGAGAGTAGGGAACTGCCAGGCATCAAATA
AAACGAAAGGCTCAGTCGAAAGACTGGGCCTTTCGTTTTATCTGTTGTTTGTCGGTGAACGCTCTCCTGA
GTAGGACAAATCCGCCGGGAGCGGATTTGAACGTTGCGAAGCAACGGCCCGGAGGGTGGCGGGCAGGACG
CCCGCCATAAACTGCCAGGCATCAAATTAAGCAGAAGGCCATCCTGACGGATGGCCTTTTTGCGTTTCTA
CAAACTCTTTTGTTTATTTTTCTAAATACATTCAAATATGTATCCGCTCATGAGACAATAACCCTGATAA
ATGCTTCAATAATATTGAAAAAGGAAGAGTATGAGTATTCAACATTTCCGTGTCGCCCTTATTCCCTTTT
TTGCGGCATTTTGCCTTCCTGTTTTTGCTCACCCAGAAACGCTGGTGAAAGTAAAAGATGCTGAAGATCA
GTTGGGTGCAGCAAACTATTAACTGGCGAACTACTTACTCTAGCTTCCCGGCAACAATTAATAGACTGGA
TGGAGGCGGATAAAGTTGCAGGACCACTTCTGCGCTCGGCCCTTCCGGCTGGCTGGTTTATTGCTGATAA
ATCTGGAGCCGGTGAGCGTGGGTCTCGCGGTATCATTGCAGCACTGGGGCCAGATGGTAAGCCCTCCCGT
ATCGTAGTTATCTACACGACGGGGAGTCAGGCAACTATGGATGAACGAAATAGACAGATCGCTGAGATAG
GTGCCTCACTGATTAAGCATTGGTAACTGTCAGACCAAGTTTACTCATATATACTTTAGATTGATT
[125 nt withheld, positions 2447-2571]
C
[141 nt withheld, positions 2573-2713]
CCTTTGACGTTGGAGTCCACGTTCTTT
[37 nt withheld, positions 2741-2777]
ACCCTATCTCGGGCTATTCTTTTGATTTATAAGGGATTTTGCCGATTTCGGCCTATTGGTTAAAAAATGA
GCTGATTTAACAAAAATTTAACGCGAATTTTAACAAAATATTAACGTTTACAATTTAAAAGGATCTAGGT
GAAGATCCTTTTTGATAATCTCATGACCAAAATCCCTTAACGTGAGTTTTCGTTCCACTGAGCGTCAGAC
CCCGTAGAAAAGATCAAAGGATCTTCTTGAGATCCTTTTTTTCTGCGCGTAATCTGCTGCTTGCAAACAA
AAAAACCACCGCTACCAGCGGTGGTTTGTTTGCCGGATCAAGAGCTACCAACTCTTTTTCCGAAGGTAAC
TGGCTTCAGCAGAGCGCAGATACCAAATACTGTCCTTCTAGTGTAGCCGTAGTTAGGCCACCACTTCAAG
AACTCTGTAGCACCGCCTACATACCTCGCTCTGCTAATCCTGTTACCAGTCAGGCATTTGAGAAGCACAC
GGTCACACTGCTTCCGGTAGTCAATAAACCGGTAAACCAGCAATAGACATAAGCGGCTATTTAACGACCC
TGCCCTGAACCGACGACCGGGTCGAATTTGCTTTCGAATTTCTGCCATTCATCCGCTTATTATCACTTAT
TCAGGCGTAGCAACCAGGCGTTTAAGGGCACCAATAACTGCCTTAAAAAAATTACGCCCCGCCCTGCCAC
TCATCGCAGTACTGTTGTAATTCATTAAGCATTCTGCCGACATGGAAGCCATCACAAACGGCATGATGAA
CCTGAATCGCCAGCGGCATCAGCACCTTGTCGCCTTGCGTATAATATTTGCCCATGGTGAAAACGGGGGC
GAAGAAGTTGTCCATATTGGCCACGTTTAAATCAAAACTGGTGAAACTCACCCAGGGATTGGCTGAGACG
AAAAACATATTCTCAATAAACCCTTTAGGGAAATAGGCCAGGTTTTCACCGTAACACGCCACATCTTGCG
AATATATGTGTAGAAACTGCCGGAAATCGTCGTGGTATTCACTCCAGAGCGATGAAAACGTTTCAGTTTG
CTCATGGAAAACGGTGTAACAAGGGTGAACACTATCCCATATCACCAGCTCACCGTCTTTCATTGCCATA
CGGAACTCCGGATGAGCATTCATCAGGCGGGCAAGAATGTGAATAAAGGCCGGATAAAACTTGTGCTTAT
TTTTCTTTACGGTCTTTAAAAAGGCCGTAATATCCAGCTGAACGGTCTGGTTATAGGTACATTGAGCAAC
TGACTGAAATGCCTCAAAATGTTCTTTACGATGCCATTGGGATATATCAACGGTGGTATATCCAGTGATT
TTTTTCTCCATTTTAGCTTCCTTAGCTCCTGAAAATCTCGATAACTCAAAAAATACGCCCGGTAGTGATC
TTATTTCATTATGGTGAAAGTTGGAACCTCTTACGTGCCGATCAACGTCTCATTTTCGCCAAAAGTTGGC
CCAGGGCTTCCCGGTATCAACAGGGACACCAGGATTTATTTATTCTGCGAAGTGATCTTCCGTCACAGGT
ATTTATTCGGCGCAAAGTGCGTCGGGTGATGCTGCCAACTTACTGATTTAGTGTATGATGGTGTTTTTGA
GGTGCTCCAGTGGCTTCTGTTTCTATCAGCTGTCCCTCCTGTTCAGCTACTGACGGGGTGGTGCGTAACG
GCAAAAGCACCGCCGGACATCAGCGCTAGCGGAGTGTATACTGGCTTACTATGTTGGCACTGATGAGGGT
GTCAGTGAAGTGCTTCATGTGGCAGGAGAAAAAAGGCTGCACCGGTGCGTCAGCAGAATATGTGATACAG
GATATATTCCGCTTCCTCGCTCACTGACTCGCTACGCTCGGTCGTTCGACTGCGGCGAGCGGAAATGGCT
TACGAACGGGGCGGAGATTTCCTGGAAGATGCCAGGAAGATACTTAACAGGGAAGTGAGAGGGCCGCGGC
AAAGCCGTTTTTCCATAGGCTCCGCCCCCCTGACAAGCATCACGAAATCTGACGCTCAAATCAGTGGTGG
CGAAACCCGACAGGACTATAAAGATACCAGGCGTTTCCCCCTGGCGGCTCCCTCGTGCGCTCTCCTGTTC
CTGCCTTTCGGTTTACCGGTGTCATTCCGCTGTTATGGCCGCGTTTGTCTCATTCCACGCCTGACACTCA
GTTCCGGGTAGGCAGTTCGCTCCAAGCTGGACTGTATGCACGAACCCCCCGTTCAGTCCGACCGCTGCGC
CTTATCCGGTAACTATCGTCTTGAGTCCAACCCGGAAAGACATGCAAAAGCACCACTGGCAGCAGCCACT
GGTAATTGATTTAGAGGAGTTAGTCTTGAAGTCATGCGCCGGTTAAGGCTAAACTGAAAGGACAAGTTTT
GGTGACTGCGCTCCTCCAAGCCAGTTACCTCGGTTCAAAGAGTTGGTAGCTCAGAGAACCTTCGAAAAAC
CGCCCTGCAAGGCGGTTTTTTCGTTTTCAGAGCAAGAGATTACGCGCAGACCAAAACGATCTCAAGAAGA
TCATCTTATTAATCAGATAAAATATTTCTAGGCTCATGAGCCCGAAGTGGCGAGCCCGATCTTCCCCATC
GGTGATGTCGGCGATATAGGCGCCAGCAACCGCACCTGTGGCGCCGGTGATGCCGGCCACGATGCGTCCG
GCGTAGAGGATCTGCTCATGTTTGACAGCTTATCAT
